Addgene plasmid #212392: pTwist-SARS-CoV-2 Spike-deltaC18 A27S (TCT)
Purpose: Encodes SARS-CoV-2 spike A27S for pseudovirus production
Depositing lab: Alejandro Balazs. Depositing organization: Massachusetts General Hospital. Publication: Ongoing evolution of SARS-CoV-2 drives escape from mRNA vaccine-induced humoral immunity. Roederer AL, Cao Y, Denis KS, Sheehan ML, Li CJ, Lam EC, Gregory DJ, Poznansky MC, Iafrate AJ, Canaday DH, Gravenstein S, Garcia-Beltran WF, Balazs AB. medRxiv [Preprint]. 2024 Mar 7:2024.03.05.24303815. doi: 10.1101/2024.03.05.24303815. PubMed 38496628.
Backbone
  Vector backbone: pTwist-CMV-BetaGlobin-WPRE-Neo
  Backbone manufacturer: Twist
  Vector type: Mammalian Expression
Growth in bacteria
  Bacterial resistance: Ampicillin, 100 μg/mL
  Growth temperature: 37°C
  Growth strain: DH5alpha
  Copy number: High Copy
Gene/Insert
  Gene/Insert name: SARS-CoV-2 Spike A27S
  Species: Severe acute respiratory syndrome coronavirus 2
  Mutation: A27S
  Entrez Gene: S (a.k.a. GU280_gp02, spike glycoprotein)
  Promoter: CAG
  Cloning method: Ligation Independent Cloning
Terms and licenses: Academic/Nonprofit Terms; Industry Terms: Not Available to Industry
Depositor comments: Please visit https://www.medrxiv.org/content/10.1101/2024.03.05.24303815v1 for medRxiv preprint.
How to cite: pTwist-SARS-CoV-2 Spike-deltaC18 A27S (TCT) was a gift from Alejandro Balazs (Addgene plasmid # 212392 ; http://n2t.net/addgene:212392 ; RRID:Addgene_212392)
