[The description below was written by a language model from this plasmid's Addgene catalogue record and pLannotate feature annotations shown in this document.]
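Description:
pTwist-SARS-CoV-2 Spike-deltaC18 A27S (TCT) is a mammalian expression plasmid built on the Twist pTwist-CMV-BetaGlobin-WPRE-Neo backbone. It encodes the SARS-CoV-2 spike glycoprotein carrying the single substitution A27S. The "(TCT)" in the name presumably indicates the serine codon used, though the record does not say so. The "deltaC18" designation points to removal of the last 18 residues of the cytoplasmic tail, and the annotated spike reading frame of 3,765 nt is consistent with such a truncation. This modification is commonly used to improve spike incorporation into pseudotyped particles. The plasmid is propagated in E. coli at high copy from a ColE1/pUC-type origin under ampicillin selection (AmpR). A separate SV40 early promoter–neo–bGH poly(A) cassette would allow G418 selection in mammalian cells.

The catalogue lists the promoter as CAG, but the feature table and the backbone name indicate a CMV-based arrangement. Upstream of the spike ORF, the table shows a CMV enhancer, CMV promoter elements and a truncated human β-globin intron, and no chicken β-actin promoter is annotated. The intron and the WPRE downstream of the coding sequence are standard elements that raise transcript processing and expression, and an SV40 polyadenylation signal follows the WPRE. Short β-globin insulator elements, bacterial terminators (T7, rrnG) and an upstream synthetic poly(A) signal flank the cassettes, probably to limit read-through and interference from neighbouring sequences.

The stated purpose is to supply spike A27S as the envelope protein for pseudovirus production. In that role it would be co-transfected with packaging and reporter components that are not part of this plasmid. The associated study concerns SARS-CoV-2 evolution and escape from mRNA vaccine-induced antibody responses, so the construct serves to test how this individual mutation affects neutralization.
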