Features (pLannotate 1.2.2; 21 found; start..end, strand, type, name):
      1..3765    +  CDS            S: SPIKE_SARS2 - Experimental evidence at protein level: Swiss-Prot protein existence level 1. [Spike glycoprotein]: May down-regulate host tetherin (BST2) by lysosomal degradation, thereby counteracting its antiviral activity. From Severe acute respiratory syndrome coronavirus 2 (2019-nCoV) (SARS-CoV-2).
   3839..4427    +  misc_feature   WPRE: woodchuck hepatitis virus posttranscriptional regulatory element
   4480..4601    -  polyA_signal   SV40 poly(A) signal: SV40 polyadenylation signal
   4624..4693    -  CDS            large T antigen (fragment): large T antigen from SV40 (simian virus 40)
   4716..4762    +  terminator     T7 terminator: transcription terminator for bacteriophage T7 RNA polymerase
   4792..4928    +  terminator     rrnG terminator: transcription terminator from the E. coli ribosomal RNA rrnG operon (Albrechtsen et al., 1991)
   4973..5044    +  misc_feature   3' β-globin insulator: insulator downstream of the human β-globin locus (Farrell et al., 2002)
   5089..5285    +  promoter       SV40 promoter: SV40 early promoter
   5299..6090    +  CDS            neo: KKA2_KLEPN - Also known as kan, nptII. Experimental evidence at protein level: Swiss-Prot protein existence level 1. Resistance to kanamycin, neomycin, paromomycin, ribostamycin, butirosin and gentamicin B. From Klebsiella pneumoniae.
   6104..6328    +  polyA_signal   bGH poly(A) signal: bovine growth hormone polyadenylation signal
   6524..7112    -  rep_origin     ori: high-copy-number ColE1/pMB1/pBR322/pUC origin of replication
   7284..7348    -  CDS            bla(M) (fragment): β-lactamase lacking the signal sequence; bla(M); allows cytosolic expression of β-lactamase
   7858..8718    +  CDS            AmpR: β-lactamase; bla; confers resistance to ampicillin, carbenicillin, and related antibiotics
   8731..8867    +  terminator     rrnG terminator: transcription terminator from the E. coli ribosomal RNA rrnG operon (Albrechtsen et al., 1991)
   9019..9090    +  misc_feature   5' β-globin insulator: insulator upstream of the human β-globin locus (Farrell et al., 2002)
   9095..9141    -  terminator     T7 terminator: transcription terminator for bacteriophage T7 RNA polymerase
   9159..9207    -  polyA_signal   poly(A) signal: synthetic polyadenylation signal
   9288..9591    +  enhancer       CMV enhancer: human cytomegalovirus immediate early enhancer
   9664..9681    -  promoter       CMV promoter (fragment): human cytomegalovirus (CMV) immediate early promoter
   9744..9795    +  promoter       CMVd2 promoter: truncated human cytomegalovirus (CMV) immediate early promoter that yields moderately reduced expression relative to the full-length promoter
   9929..10404   +  intron         β-globin intron: internally truncated intron from human β-globin
>Addgene plasmid #212392 | pTwist-SARS-CoV-2 Spike-deltaC18 A27S (TCT) | addgene full sequence | sequence record 431631 | Addgene NGS Result
ATGTTTGTGTTCCTCGTTCTCCTGCCCCTCGTTTCTTCCCAATGCGTGAACCTCACAACTAGAACGCAGC
TCCCACCCTCTTACACGAACTCTTTTACTCGTGGAGTATACTATCCCGATAAAGTCTTTAGGTCCAGTGT
CCTTCATTCTACTCAAGACCTTTTCCTGCCATTCTTCTCAAATGTCACCTGGTTCCATGCTATCCACGTT
TCTGGCACCAACGGAACTAAACGATTTGATAATCCCGTCTTGCCATTTAACGATGGCGTATACTTTGCCT
CAACGGAGAAGTCCAACATTATCCGGGGATGGATATTTGGCACCACCCTGGACTCCAAGACACAGTCTCT
CCTCATTGTGAACAACGCCACCAATGTCGTCATCAAAGTCTGTGAATTTCAATTTTGTAACGATCCCTTT
CTCGGGGTTTATTATCATAAGAATAACAAGTCTTGGATGGAGTCAGAGTTCCGCGTTTACAGTTCCGCTA
ACAACTGTACTTTTGAGTACGTTTCCCAACCATTTCTCATGGATCTTGAAGGGAAGCAAGGCAACTTCAA
GAATCTCCGCGAATTTGTGTTTAAGAATATAGACGGCTACTTCAAAATTTATAGCAAGCATACCCCGATA
AATCTGGTTCGGGATCTCCCTCAAGGCTTCTCCGCGTTGGAACCCCTCGTGGACTTGCCGATTGGCATCA
ACATCACCCGGTTCCAAACCCTTCTTGCCCTTCATCGAAGCTACCTCACGCCTGGCGACAGTAGTAGTGG
TTGGACAGCGGGCGCAGCAGCCTACTATGTGGGATATTTGCAACCACGCACCTTTCTTCTCAAATATAAC
GAAAACGGAACAATTACCGATGCCGTAGACTGTGCCCTCGATCCCCTGTCCGAAACTAAATGCACACTCA
AGTCCTTCACAGTTGAGAAAGGCATATACCAAACCAGTAACTTCCGCGTCCAACCCACCGAATCCATTGT
TCGATTCCCTAACATCACCAATTTGTGTCCTTTCGGTGAAGTATTTAATGCCACTCGATTTGCATCAGTT
TATGCCTGGAATCGCAAGCGAATATCAAATTGTGTTGCAGATTATAGTGTCCTGTATAATAGCGCATCAT
TCAGCACTTTTAAGTGTTATGGGGTCAGCCCTACGAAATTGAATGACTTGTGTTTTACCAACGTTTACGC
AGATTCTTTCGTCATACGCGGCGACGAAGTCCGACAGATTGCACCGGGGCAAACCGGAAAGATAGCAGAC
TATAATTATAAGTTGCCGGATGACTTCACCGGCTGCGTTATAGCATGGAACTCCAATAATCTCGATTCAA
AAGTCGGCGGCAACTATAATTATCTTTACCGCCTGTTTCGCAAGTCAAATCTGAAGCCCTTTGAACGTGA
CATCTCCACCGAAATTTATCAAGCTGGCAGCACCCCATGTAATGGAGTGGAAGGGTTTAACTGTTATTTT
CCCCTTCAATCATACGGATTTCAACCAACAAATGGGGTGGGCTATCAACCATATCGGGTGGTAGTCTTGA
GCTTTGAGCTGCTCCACGCACCGGCTACAGTTTGCGGACCGAAGAAAAGCACTAACCTGGTGAAGAATAA
ATGTGTGAACTTCAACTTTAATGGGCTCACCGGAACAGGGGTGCTGACAGAATCAAACAAGAAATTTCTC
CCTTTTCAACAATTTGGTAGAGACATTGCCGATACCACAGATGCCGTCCGCGATCCGCAAACACTGGAAA
TCCTCGATATAACACCCTGTAGCTTCGGCGGGGTCAGCGTGATAACTCCCGGAACGAACACATCCAACCA
AGTGGCTGTCCTGTATCAAGATGTCAACTGTACCGAAGTCCCTGTGGCGATACACGCCGACCAACTGACA
CCCACCTGGAGAGTCTACTCAACAGGTTCCAATGTCTTTCAAACTAGAGCGGGTTGTCTCATTGGCGCTG
AGCATGTCAATAATTCATACGAATGTGATATTCCTATTGGGGCAGGAATCTGTGCGTCTTATCAAACTCA
AACGAACTCACCACGGCGCGCTCGCTCAGTAGCCAGCCAGTCCATAATCGCCTATACCATGAGTCTCGGG
GCTGAGAACTCCGTGGCTTATTCAAACAATTCCATCGCAATCCCAACTAACTTTACCATTAGCGTTACCA
CGGAAATCTTGCCCGTCAGCATGACTAAGACGAGCGTAGACTGTACGATGTATATCTGTGGGGATTCCAC
CGAGTGTAGCAACCTCTTGCTTCAATACGGGTCTTTCTGTACTCAACTCAACCGAGCATTGACCGGAATT
GCGGTCGAACAAGACAAGAATACCCAAGAGGTGTTCGCACAAGTAAAGCAAATATACAAAACGCCGCCAA
TCAAAGATTTTGGCGGGTTTAATTTTAGCCAAATACTGCCAGACCCATCTAAGCCTTCAAAACGCAGCTT
TATCGAGGATCTGCTGTTCAACAAAGTTACGTTGGCTGACGCGGGTTTCATTAAGCAGTATGGGGATTGT
TTGGGAGACATTGCGGCCCGCGACCTTATCTGTGCTCAAAAATTCAATGGGTTGACAGTTCTGCCCCCTC
TGCTCACTGATGAGATGATTGCACAGTATACATCAGCATTGTTGGCAGGAACCATTACATCCGGCTGGAC
TTTTGGCGCGGGTGCGGCCCTTCAAATACCTTTCGCTATGCAAATGGCTTACAGATTCAATGGGATTGGT
GTCACGCAAAATGTATTGTATGAAAATCAGAAGCTGATCGCTAATCAATTTAACAGCGCGATTGGCAAGA
TCCAAGATTCACTGTCAAGCACAGCGTCCGCCCTCGGCAAACTCCAAGATGTTGTGAATCAAAACGCCCA
GGCCCTGAATACCCTCGTGAAGCAACTGAGTTCTAACTTCGGCGCAATCTCCAGCGTCCTCAACGACATA
TTGTCCAGACTTGATAAGGTGGAAGCCGAGGTGCAAATTGATCGGCTCATCACAGGCAGGCTCCAGTCAC
TCCAAACTTATGTGACACAACAGTTGATCCGGGCTGCTGAGATACGAGCAAGCGCCAACCTGGCCGCCAC
TAAAATGTCAGAGTGCGTGCTCGGGCAGTCCAAACGGGTTGACTTTTGTGGCAAGGGCTATCACTTGATG
TCCTTCCCCCAATCCGCCCCACATGGAGTGGTCTTTCTCCACGTCACTTATGTCCCTGCTCAAGAGAAGA
ACTTTACGACAGCTCCAGCAATCTGTCACGATGGCAAAGCGCACTTTCCCAGGGAAGGCGTTTTCGTCAG
TAATGGCACGCATTGGTTTGTGACCCAAAGGAATTTCTATGAACCCCAAATCATAACCACTGACAATACA
TTTGTCTCAGGCAACTGTGATGTGGTCATTGGGATCGTGAACAACACGGTATATGATCCCCTGCAACCCG
AGTTGGATAGCTTCAAAGAGGAATTGGATAAATACTTTAAGAATCATACTTCACCCGATGTTGATCTCGG
GGACATATCAGGAATAAATGCAAGTGTCGTCAACATTCAGAAAGAGATTGATCGCCTTAATGAGGTCGCC
AAGAACTTGAATGAATCTTTGATCGACTTGCAAGAACTGGGCAAATACGAACAATATATTAAATGGCCCT
GGTACATTTGGTTGGGCTTTATCGCCGGACTTATAGCTATCGTTATGGTCACAATTATGTTGTGCTGTAT
GACTAGCTGTTGTTCCTGCTTGAAAGGATGTTGCAGTTGCGGATCTTGTTGTAAATAAAGGATCCTCTAG
AAGTTGTCTCCTCCTGCACTGACTGACTGATACAATCGATTTCTGGATCCGCAGGCCTAATCAACCTCTG
GATTACAAAATTTGTGAAAGATTGACTGGTATTCTTAACTATGTTGCTCCTTTTACGCTATGTGGATACG
CTGCTTTAATGCCTTTGTATCATGCTATTGCTTCCCGTATGGCTTTCATTTTCTCCTCCTTGTATAAATC
CTGGTTGCTGTCTCTTTATGAGGAGTTGTGGCCCGTTGTCAGGCAACGTGGCGTGGTGTGCACTGTGTTT
GCTGACGCAACCCCCACTGGTTGGGGCATTGCCACCACCTGTCAGCTCCTTTCCGGGACTTTCGCTTTCC
CCCTCCCTATTGCCACGGCGGAACTCATCGCCGCCTGCCTTGCCCGCTGCTGGACAGGGGCTCGGCTGTT
GGGCACTGACAATTCCGTGGTGTTGTCGGGGAAGCTGACGTCCTTTCCATGGCTGCTCGCCTGTGTTGCC
ACCTGGATTCTGCGCGGGACGTCCTTCTGCTACGTCCCTTCGGCCCTCAATCCAGCGGACCTTCCTTCCC
GCGGCCTGCTGCCGGCTCTGCGGCCTCTTCCGCGTCTTCGCCTTCGCCCTCAGACGAGTCGGATCTCCCT
TTGGGCCGCCTCCCCGCCTGTCTAGCTTGACTGACTGAGATACAGCGTACCTTCAGCTCACAGACATGAT
AAGATACATTGATGAGTTTGGACAAACCACAACTAGAATGCAGTGAAAAAAATGCTTTATTTGTGAAATT
TGTGATGCTATTGCTTTATTTGTAACCATTATAAGCTGCAATAAACAAGTTAACAACAACAATTGCATTC
ATTTTATGTTTCAGGTTCAGGGGGAGGTGTGGGAGGTTTTTTAAAGCAAGTAAAACCTCTACAAATGTGG
TATTGGCCCATCTCTATCGGTATCGTAGCATAACCCCTTGGGGCCTCTAAACGGGTCTTGAGGGGTTTTT
TGTGCCCCTCGGGCCGGATTGCTATCTACCGGCATTGGCGCAGAAAAAAATGCCTGATGCGACGCTGCGC
GTCTTATACTCCCACATATGCCAGATTCAGCAACGGATACGGCTTCCCCAACTTGCCCACTTCCATACGT
GTCCTCCTTACCAGAAATTTATCCTTAAGGTCGTCAGCTATCCTGCAGGCGATCTCTCGATTTCGATCAA
GACATTCCTTTAATGGTCTTTTCTGGACACCACTAGGGGTCAGAAGTAGTTCATCAAACTTTCTTCCCTC
CCTAATCTCATTGGTTACCTTGGGCTATCGAAACTTAATTAAGCGATCTGCATCTCAATTAGTCAGCAAC
CATAGTCCCGCCCCTAACTCCGCCCATCCCGCCCCTAACTCCGCCCAGTTCCGCCCATTCTCCGCCCCAT
CGCTGACTAATTTTTTTTATTTATGCAGAGGCCGAGGCCGCCTCGGCCTCTGAGCTATTCCAGAAGTAGT
GAGGAGGCTTTTTTGGAGGCCTAGGCTTTTGCAAAGGAGGTAGCCAACATGATTGAACAAGATGGATTGC
ACGCAGGTTCTCCCGCCGCTTGGGTGGAGAGGCTATTCGGCTATGACTGGGCACAACAGACAATCGGCTG
CTCTGATGCCGCCGTGTTCCGGCTGTCAGCGCAGGGGCGCCCGGTTCTTTTTGTCAAGACCGACCTGTCC
GGTGCCCTGAATGAACTCCAGGACGAGGCAGCGCGGCTATCGTGGCTGGCCACGACGGGCGTTCCTTGCG
CAGCTGTGCTCGACGTTGTCACTGAAGCGGGAAGGGACTGGCTGCTATTGGGCGAAGTGCCGGGGCAGGA
TCTCCTGTCATCTCACCTTGCTCCTGCCGAGAAAGTATCCATCATGGCTGATGCAATGCGGCGGCTGCAT
ACGCTTGATCCGGCTACCTGCCCATTCGACCACCAAGCGAAACATCGCATCGAGCGAGCACGTACTCGGA
TGGAAGCCGGTCTTGTCGATCAGGATGATCTGGACGAAGAGCATCAGGGGCTCGCGCCAGCCGAACTGTT
CGCCAGGCTCAAGGCGCGGATGCCCGACGGCGAGGATCTCGTCGTGACCCACGGCGATGCCTGCTTGCCG
AATATCATGGTGGAAAATGGCCGCTTTTCTGGATTCATCGACTGTGGCCGGCTGGGTGTGGCGGACCGCT
ATCAGGACATAGCGTTGGCTACCCGTGATATTGCTGAAGAGCTTGGCGGCGAATGGGCTGACCGCTTCCT
CGTGCTTTACGGTATCGCCGCTCCCGATTCGCAGCGCATCGCCTTCTATCGCCTTCTTGACGAGTTCTTC
TAGTATGTAAGCCCTGTGCCTTCTAGTTGCCAGCCATCTGTTGTTTGCCCCTCCCCCGTGCCTTCCTTGA
CCCTGGAAGGTGCCACTCCCACTGTCCTTTCCTAATAAAATGAGGAAATTGCATCGCATTGTCTGAGTAG
GTGTCATTCTATTCTGGGGGGTGGGGTGGGGCAGGACAGCAAGGGGGAGGATTGGGAAGACAATAGCAGG
CATGCTGGGGATGCGGTGGGCTCTATGGTTAATTAACCAGTCAAGTCAGCTACTTGGCGAGATCGACTTG
TCTGGGTTTCGACTACGCTCAGAATTGCGTCAGTCAAGTTCGATCTGGTCCTTGCTATTGCACCCGTTCT
CCGATTACGAGTTTCATTTAAATCATGTGAGCAAAAGGCCAGCAAAAGGCCAGGAACCGTAAAAAGGCCG
CGTTGCTGGCGTTTTTCCATAGGCTCCGCCCCCCTGACGAGCATCACAAAAATCGACGCTCAAGTCAGAG
GTGGCGAAACCCGACAGGACTATAAAGATACCAGGCGTTTCCCCCTGGAAGCTCCCTCGTGCGCTCTCCT
GTTCCGACCCTGCCGCTTACCGGATACCTGTCCGCCTTTCTCCCTTCGGGAAGCGTGGCGCTTTCTCATA
GCTCACGCTGTAGGTATCTCAGTTCGGTGTAGGTCGTTCGCTCCAAGCTGGGCTGTGTGCACGAACCCCC
CGTTCAGCCCGACCGCTGCGCCTTATCCGGTAACTATCGTCTTGAGTCCAACCCGGTAAGACACGACTTA
TCGCCACTGGCAGCAGCCACTGGTAACAGGATTAGCAGAGCGAGGTATGTAGGCGGTGCTACAGAGTTCT
TGAAGTGGTGGCCTAACTACGGCTACACTAGAAGAACAGTATTTGGTATCTGCGCTCTGCTGAAGCCAGT
TACCTTCGGAAAAAGAGTTGGTAGCTCTTGATCCGGCAAACAAACCACCGCTGGTAGCGGTGGTTTTTTT
GTTTGCAAGCAGCAGATTACGCGCAGAAAAAAAGGATCTCAAGAAGATCCTTTGATCTTTTCTACGGGGT
CTGACGCTCAGTGGAACGAAAACTCACGTTAAGGGATTTTGGTCATGAGATTATCAAAAAGGATCTTCAC
CTAGATCCTTTTAAATTAAAAATGAAGTTTTAAATCAATCTAAAGTATATATGAGTAAACTTGGTCTGAC
AGTTACCAATGCTTAATCAGTGAGGCACCTATCTCAGCGATCTGTCTATTTCGTTCATCCATAGTTGCAT
TTAAATTTCCGAACTCTCCAAGGCCCTCGTCGGAAAATCTTCAAACCTTTCGTCCGATCCATCTTGCAGG
CTACCTCTCGAACGAACTATCGCAAGTCTCTTGGCCGGCCTTGCGCCTTGGCTATTGCTTGGCAGCGCCT
ATCGCCAGGTATTACTCCAATCCCGAATATCCGAGATCGGGATCACCCGAGAGAAGTTCAACCTACATCC
TCAATCCCGATCTATCCGAGATCCGAGGAATATCGAAATCGGGGCGCGCCTGGTGTACCGAGAACGATCC
TCTCAGTGCGAGTCTCGACGATCCATATCGTTGCTTGGCAGTCAGCCAGTCGGAATCCAGCTTGGGACCC
AGGAAGTCCAATCGTCAGATATTGTACTCAAGCCTGGTCACGGCAGCGTACCGATCTGTTTAAACCTAGA
TATTGATAGTCTGATCGGTCAACGTATAATCGAGTCCTAGCTTTTGCAAACATCTATCAAGAGACAGGAT
CAGCAGGAGGCTTTCGCATGAGTATTCAACATTTCCGTGTCGCCCTTATTCCCTTTTTTGCGGCATTTTG
CCTTCCTGTTTTTGCTCACCCAGAAACGCTGGTGAAAGTAAAAGATGCTGAAGATCAGTTGGGTGCGCGA
GTGGGTTACATCGAACTGGATCTCAACAGCGGTAAGATCCTTGAGAGTTTTCGCCCCGAAGAACGCTTTC
CAATGATGAGCACTTTTAAAGTTCTGCTATGTGGCGCGGTATTATCCCGTATTGACGCCGGGCAAGAGCA
ACTCGGTCGCCGCATACACTATTCTCAGAATGACTTGGTTGAGTATTCACCAGTCACAGAAAAGCATCTT
ACGGATGGCATGACAGTAAGAGAATTATGCAGTGCTGCCATAACCATGAGTGATAACACTGCGGCCAACT
TACTTCTGACAACGATTGGAGGACCGAAGGAGCTAACCGCTTTTTTGCACAACATGGGGGATCATGTAAC
TCGCCTTGATCGTTGGGAACCGGAGCTGAATGAAGCCATACCAAACGACGAGCGTGACACCACGATGCCT
GTAGCAATGGCAACAACCTTGCGTAAACTATTAACTGGCGAACTACTTACTCTAGCTTCCCGGCAACAGT
TGATAGACTGGATGGAGGCGGATAAAGTTGCAGGACCACTTCTGCGCTCGGCCCTTCCGGCTGGCTGGTT
TATTGCTGATAAATCTGGAGCCGGTGAGCGTGGGTCTCGCGGTATCATTGCAGCACTGGGGCCAGATGGT
AAGCCCTCCCGTATCGTAGTTATCTACACGACGGGGAGTCAGGCAACTATGGATGAACGAAATAGACAGA
TCGCTGAGATAGGTGCCTCACTGATTAAGCATTGGTAACCGATTCTAGGTGCATTGGCGCAGAAAAAAAT
GCCTGATGCGACGCTGCGCGTCTTATACTCCCACATATGCCAGATTCAGCAACGGATACGGCTTCCCCAA
CTTGCCCACTTCCATACGTGTCCTCCTTACCAGAAATTTATCCTTAAGATCCCGAATCGTTTAAACTCGA
CTCTGGCTCTATCGAATCTCCGTCGTTTCGAGCTTACGCGAACAGCCGTGGCGCTCATTTGCTCGTCGGG
CATCGAATCTCGTCAGCTATCGTCAGCTTACCTTTTTGGCAGCGATCGCGGCTCCCGACATCTTGGACCA
TTAGCTCCACAGGTATCTTCTTCCCTCTAGTGGTCATAACAGCAGCTTCAGCTACCTCTCAATTCAAAAA
ACCCCTCAAGACCCGTTTAGAGGCCCCAAGGGGTTATGCTATCAATCGTTGCGTTACACACACAAAAAAC
CAACACACATCCATCTTCGATGGATAGCGATTTTATTATCTAACTGCTGATCGAGTGTAGCCAGATCTAG
TAATCAATTACGGGGTCATTAGTTCATAGCCCATATATGGAGTTCCGCGTTACATAACTTACGGTAAATG
GCCCGCCTGGCTGACCGCCCAACGACCCCCGCCCATTGACGTCAATAATGACGTATGTTCCCATAGTAAC
GCCAATAGGGACTTTCCATTGACGTCAATGGGTGGAGTATTTACGGTAAACTGCCCACTTGGCAGTACAT
CAAGTGTATCATATGCCAAGTACGCCCCCTATTGACGTCAATGACGGTAAATGGCCCGCCTGGCATTATG
CCCAGTACATGACCTTATGGGACTTTCCTACTTGGCAGTACATCTACGTATTAGTCATCGCTATTACCAT
GCTGATGCGGTTTTGGCAGTACATCAATGGGCGTGGATAGCGGTTTGACTCACGGGGATTTCCAAGTCTC
CACCCCATTGACGTCAATGGGAGTTTGTTTTGGCACCAAAATCAACGGGACTTTCCAAAATGTCGTAACA
ACTCCGCCCCATTGACGCAAATGGGCGGTAGGCGTGTACGGTGGGAGGTCTATATAAGCAGAGCTGGTTT
AGTGAACCGTCAGATCGCCTGGAGACGCCATCCACGCTGTTTTGACCTCCATAGAAGACACCGGGACCGA
TCCAGCCTCCCCTCGAAGCTTACATGTGGTACCGAGCTCGGATCCTGAGAACTTCAGGGTGAGTCTATGG
GACCCTTGATGTTTTCTTTCCCCTTCTTTTCTATGGTTAAGTTCATGTCATAGGAAGGGGAGAAGTAACA
GGGTACACATATTGACCAAATCAGGGTAATTTTGCATTTGTAATTTTAAAAAATGCTTTCTTCTTTTAAT
ATACTTTTTTGTTTATCTTATTTCTAATACTTTCCCTAATCTCTTTCTTTCAGGGCAATAATGATACAAT
GTATCATGCCTCTTTGCACCATTCTAAAGAATAACAGTGATAATTTCTGGGTTAAGGCAATAGCAATATT
TCTGCATATAAATATTTCTGCATATAAATTGTAACTGATGTAAGAGGTTTCATATTGCTAATAGCAGCTA
CAATCCAGCTACCATTCTGCTTTTATTTTATGGTTGGGATAAGGCTGGATTATTCTGAGTCCAAGCTAGG
CCCTTTTGCTAATCATGTTCATACCTCTTATCTTCCTCCCACAGCTCCTGGGCAACGTGCTGGTCTGTGT
GCTGGCCCATCACTTTGGCAAAGGCGGCCGCC
